>Addgene plasmid #126591 | FLAG-SENP2 WT | addgene full sequence | sequence record 258810 | Addgene NGS Result
GACATTGATTATTGACTAGTTATTAATAGTAATCAATTACGGGGTCATTAGTTCATAGCCCATATATGGA
GTTCCGCGTTACATAACTTACGGTAAATGGCCCGCCTGGCTGACCGCCCAACGACCCCCGCCCATTGACG
TCAATAATGACGTATGTTCCCATAGTAACGCCAATAGGGACTTTCCATTGACGTCAATGGGTGGAGTATT
TACGGTAAACTGCCCACTTGGCAGTACATCAAGTGTATCATATGCCAAGTACGCCCCCTATTGACGTCAA
TGACGGTAAATGGCCCGCCTGGCATTATGCCCAGTACATGACCTTATGGGACTTTCCTACTTGGCAGTAC
ATCTACGTATTAGTCATCGCTATTACCATGGTGATGCGGTTTTGGCAGTACATCAATGGGCGTGGATAGC
GGTTTGACTCACGGGGATTTCCAAGTCTCCACCCCATTGACGTCAATGGGAGTTTGTTTTGGCACCAAAA
TCAACGGGACTTTCCAAAATGTCGTAACAACTCCGCCCCATTGACGCAAATGGGCGGTAGGCGTGTACGG
TGGGAGGTCTATATAAGCAGAGCTCTCCCTATCAGTGATAGAGATCTCCCTATCAGTGATAGAGATCGTC
GACGAGCTCGTTTAGTGAACCGTCAGATCGCCTGGAGACGCCATCCACGCTGTTTTGACCTCCATAGAAG
ACACCGGGACCGATCCAGCCTCCGGACTCTAGCGTTTAAACTTAAGCTTGGTACCATGGACTACAAGGAC
GACGATGACAAGATCGATTACAGATGGCTGGTTAGGATTCTCGGCACCATTTTCCGTTTCTGCGACCGGT
CGGTGCCCCCTGCCCGGGCCCTCCTGAAGAGGCGGCGCTCAGACAGCACTCTGTTTTCTACAGTGGACAC
TGATGAAATACCAGCCAAAAGACCAAGATTAGATTGCTTTATTCACCAAGTGAAAAACAGTCTCTACAAT
GCTGCCAGCTTATTTGGATTCCCATTCCAGCTGACCACAAAGCCCATGGTAACTTCTGCTTGTAATGGAA
CACGGAATGTGGCCCCTTCAGGAGAGGTATTTTCGAACTCTTCATCTTGTGAACTGACAGGTTCTGGATC
CTGGAACAACATGCTGAAACTGGGTAATAAATCTCCTAATGGAATAAGTGACTATCCAAAGATCAGAGTG
ACAGTTACCCGAGATCAGCCACGCAGAGTCCTGCCTTCCTTTGGTTTTACTTTGAACTCAGAAGGCTGTA
ATAGAAGACCAGGTGGCCGTCGCCATAGCAAAGGTAATCCAGAGAGTTCTTTAATGTGGAAACCTCAGGA
ACAGGCTGTAACAGAGATGATTTCTGAAGAGAGTGGCAAGGGTCTGAGGCGTCCCCATTGTACTGTGGAG
GAGGGTGTTCAAAAAGAGGAAAGAGAGAAGTACCGAAAGTTATTGGAACGACTTAAAGAAAGTGGTCATG
GAAACTCTGTCTGTCCTGTAACTTCAAATTATCACAGTTCTCAAAGAAGTCAGATGGACACATTAAAGAC
CAAAGGCTGGGGGGAAGAGCAAAATCACGGAGTCAAAACAACTCAGTTTGTTCCAAAACAATATAGACTT
GTTGAAACAAGGGGACCTCTATGTTCATTGAGAAGTGAAAAGAGGTGTTCAAAGGGGAAAATTACTGATA
CAGAGACGATGGTCGGAATCAGATTTGAAAATGAAAGTAGGAGGGGATACCAACTGGAGCCTGACCTATC
AGAAGAAGTGTCGGCCCGACTCCGCCTGGGCAGTGGAAGCAATGGCTTACTCAGGAGGAAAGTGTCAATA
ATTGAGACAAAGGAAAAGAATTGCTCAGGCAAAGAGAGGGACAGAAGAACGGACGATCTCCTTGAACTTA
CAGAGGACATGGAAAAGGAAATCAGTAATGCCCTAGGCCATGGCCCACAGGATGAAATCCTAAGTAGTGC
TTTCAAATTGCGAATTACTCGAGGAGACATACAAACATTAAAGAACTATCACTGGCTCAATGATGAAGTC
ATTAATTTTTACATGAATCTTCTGGTGGAAAGAAATAAAAAGCAAGGCTATCCAGCACTTCATGTATTCA
GTACTTTCTTCTATCCTAAATTAAAGTCTGGGGGTTACCAAGCAGTGAAACGATGGACCAAAGGGGTAAA
TCTCTTTGAACAAGAAATTATTCTGGTGCCTATTCATCGGAAGGTACATTGGAGCCTGGTGGTGATTGAC
CTAAGAAAAAAGTGTCTTAAATATCTGGATTCTATGGGACAAAAGGGCCACAGGATCTGTGAGATTCTCC
TTCAGTATTTACAGGATGAAAGTAAGACCAAAAGAAATAGTGATCTGAATCTTTTAGAGTGGACCCATCA
CAGCATGAAACCACACGAGATTCCTCAACAGCTGAATGGGAGTGATTGTGGAATGTTTACTTGTAAATAT
GCAGATTATATTTCTAGGGACAAACCTATCACATTTACTCAGCACCAGATGCCTCTCTTCCGGAAGAAGA
TGGTGTGGGAAATCCTTCATCAGCAGTTGCTGTGAATCGATGATATCCAGCACAGTGGCGGCCGCTCGAG
TCTAGAGGGCCCGTTTAAACCCGCTGATCAGCCTCGACTGTGCCTTCTAGTTGCCAGCCATCTGTTGTTT
GCCCCTCCCCCGTGCCTTCCTTGACCCTGGAAGGTGCCACTCCCACTGTCCTTTCCTAATAAAATGAGGA
AATTGCATCGCATTGTCTGAGTAGGTGTCATTCTATTCTGGGGGGTGGGGTGGGGCAGGACAGCAAGGGG
GAGGATTGGGAAGACAATAGCAGGCATGCTGGGGATGCGGTGGGCTCTATGGCTTCTGAGGCGGAAAGAA
CCAGCTGGGGCTCTAGGGGGTATCCCC
[124 nt withheld, positions 2898-3021]
C
[91 nt withheld, positions 3023-3113]
AGGGTGATGGTTCACGTACCTAGAAGTTCCTATTCCGAAGTTCCTATTCTCTAGAAAGTATAGGAACTTC
CTTGGCCAAAAAGCCTGAACTCACCGCGACGTCTGTCGAGAAGTTTCTGATCGAAAAGTTCGACAGCGTC
TCCGACCTGATGCAGCTCTCGGAGGGCGAAGAATCTCGTGCTTTCAGCTTCGATGTAGGAGGGCGTGGAT
ATGTCCTGCGGGTAAATAGCTGCGCCGATGGTTTCTACAAAGATCGTTATGTTTATCGGCACTTTGCATC
GGCCGCGCTCCCGATTCCGGAAGTGCTTGACATTGGGGAATTCAGCGAGAGCCTGACCTATTGCATCTCC
CGCCGTGCACAGGGTGTCACGTTGCAAGACCTGCCTGAAACCGAACTGCCCGCTGTTCTGCAGCCGGTCG
CGGAGGCCATGGATGCGATCGCTGCGGCCGATCTTAGCCAGACGAGCGGGTTCGGCCCATTCGGACCGCA
AGGAATCGGTCAATACACTACATGGCGTGATTTCATATGCGCGATTGCTGATCCCCATGTGTATCACTGG
CAAACTGTGATGGACGACACCGTCAGTGCGTCCGTCGCGCAGGCTCTCGATGAGCTGATGCTTTGGGCCG
AGGACTGCCCCGAAGTCCGGCACCTCGTGCACGCGGATTTCGGCTCCAACAATGTCCTGACGGACAATGG
CCGCATAACAGCGGTCATTGACTGGAGCGAGGCGATGTTCGGGGATTCCCAATACGAGGTCGCCAACATC
TTCTTCTGGAGGCCGTGGTTGGCTTGTATGGAGCAGCAGACGCGCTACTTCGAGCGGAGGCATCCGGAGC
TTGCAGGATCGCCGCGGCTCCGGGCGTATATGCTCCGCATTGGTCTTGACCAACTCTATCAGAGCTTGGT
TGACGGCAATTTCGATGATGCAGCTTGGGCGCAGGGTCGATGCGACGCAATCGTCCGATCCGGAGCCGGG
ACTGTCGGGCGTACACAAATCGCCCGCAGAAGCGCGGCCGTCTGGACCGATGGCTGTGTAGAAGTACTCG
CCGATAGTGGAAACCGACGCCCCAGCACTCGTCCGAGGGCAAAGGAATAGCACGTACTACGAGATTTCGA
TTCCACCGCCGCCTTCTATGAAAGGTTGGGCTTCGGAATCGTTTTCCGGGACGCCGGCTGGATGATCCTC
CAGCGCGGGGATCTCATGCTGGAGTTCTTCGCCCACCCCAACTTGTTTATTGCAGCTTATAATGGTTACA
AATAAAGCAATAGCATCACAAATTTCACAAATAAAGCATTTTTTTCACTGCATTCTAGTTGTGGTTTGTC
CAAACTCATCAATGTATCTTATCATGTCTGTATACCGTCGACCTCTAGCTAGAGCTTGGCGTAATCATGG
TCATAGCTGTTTCCTGTGTGAAATTGTTATCCGCTCACAATTCCACACAACATACGAGCCGGAAGCATAA
AGTGTAAAGCCTGGGGTGCCTAATGAGTGAGCTAACTCACATTAATTGCGTTGCGCTCACTGCCCGCTTT
CCAGTCGGGAAACCTGTCGTGCCAGCTGCATTAATGAATCGGCCAACGCGCGGGGAGAGGCGGTTTGCGT
ATTGGGCGCTCTTCCGCTTCCTCGCTCACTGACTCGCTGCGCTCGGTCGTTCGGCTGCGGCGAGCGGTAT
CAGCTCACTCAAAGGCGGTAATACGGTTATCCACAGAATCAGGGGATAACGCAGGAAAGAACATGTGAGC
AAAAGGCCAGCAAAAGGCCAGGAACCGTAAAAAGGCCGCGTTGCTGGCGTTTTTCCATAGGCTCCGCCCC
CCTGACGAGCATCACAAAAATCGACGCTCAAGTCAGAGGTGGCGAAACCCGACAGGACTATAAAGATACC
AGGCGTTTCCCCCTGGAAGCTCCCTCGTGCGCTCTCCTGTTCCGACCCTGCCGCTTACCGGATACCTGTC
CGCCTTTCTCCCTTCGGGAAGCGTGGCGCTTTCTCATAGCTCACGCTGTAGGTATCTCAGTTCGGTGTAG
GTCGTTCGCTCCAAGCTGGGCTGTGTGCACGAACCCCCCGTTCAGCCCGACCGCTGCGCCTTATCCGGTA
ACTATCGTCTTGAGTCCAACCCGGTAAGACACGACTTATCGCCACTGGCAGCAGCCACTGGTAACAGGAT
TAGCAGAGCGAGGTATGTAGGCGGTGCTACAGAGTTCTTGAAGTGGTGGCCTAACTACGGCTACACTAGA
AGAACAGTATTTGGTATCTGCGCTCTGCTGAAGCCAGTTACCTTCGGAAAAAGAGTTGGTAGCTCTTGAT
CCGGCAAACAAACCACCGCTGGTAGCGGTGGTTTTTTTGTTTGCAAGCAGCAGATTACGCGCAGAAAAAA
AGGATCTCAAGAAGATCCTTTGATCTTTTCTACGGGGTCTGACGCTCAGTGGAACGAAAACTCACGTTAA
GGGATTTTGGTCATGAGATTATCAAAAAGGATCTTCACCTAGATCCTTTTAAATTAAAAATGAAGTTTTA
AATCAATCTAAAGTATATATGAGTAAACTTGGTCTGACAGTTACCAATGCTTAATCAGTGAGGCACCTAT
CTCAGCGATCTGTCTATTTCGTTCATCCATAGTTGCCTGACTCCCCGTCGTGTAGATAACTACGATACGG
GAGGGCTTACCATCTGGCCCCAGTGCTGCAATGATACCGCGAGACCCACGCTCACCGGCTCCAGATTTAT
CAGCAATAAACCAGCCAGCCGGAAGGGCCGAGCGCAGAAGTGGTCCTGCAACTTTATCCGCCTCCATCCA
GTCTATTAATTGTTGCCGGGAAGCTAGAGTAAGTAGTTCGCCAGTTAATAGTTTGCGCAACGTTGTTGCC
ATTGCTACAGGCATCGTGGTGTCACGCTCGTCGTTTGGTATGGCTTCATTCAGCTCCGGTTCCCAACGAT
CAAGGCGAGTTACATGATCCCCCATGTTGTGCAAAAAAGCGGTTAGCTCCTTCGGTCCTCCGATCGTTGT
CAGAAGTAAGTTGGCCGCAGTGTTATCACTCATGGTTATGGCAGCACTGCATAATTCTCTTACTGTCATG
CCATCCGTAAGATGCTTTTCTGTGACTGGTGAGTACTCAACCAAGTCATTCTGAGAATAGTGTATGCGGC
GACCGAGTTGCTCTTGCCCGGCGTCAATACGGGATAATACCGCGCCACATAGCAGAACTTTAAAAGTGCT
CATCATTGGAAAACGTTCTTCGGGGCGAAAACTCTCAAGGATCTTACCGCTGTTGAGATCCAGTTCGATG
TAACCCACTCGTGCACCCAACTGATCTTCAGCATCTTTTACTTTCACCAGCGTTTCTGGGTGAGCAAAAA
CAGGAAGGCAAAATGCCGCAAAAAAGGGAATAAGGGCGACACGGAAATGTTGAATACTCATACTCTTCCT
TTTTCAATATTATTGAAGCATTTATCAGGGTTATTGTCTCATGAGCGGATACATATTTGAATGTATTTAG
AAAAATAAACAAATAGGGGTTCCGCGCACATTTCCCCGAAAAGTGCCACCTGACGTCGACGGATCGGGAG
ATCTCCCGATCCCCTATGGTGCACTCTCAGTACAATCTGCTCTGATGCCGCATAGTTAAGCCAGTATCTG
CTCCCTGCTTGTGTGTTGGAGGTCGCTGAGTAGTGCGCGAGCAAAATTTAAGCTACAACAAGGCAAGGCT
TGACCGACAATTGCATGAAGAATCTGCTTAGGGTTAGGCGTTTTGCGCTGCTTCGCGATGTACGGGCCAG
ATATACGCGTT
Features (pLannotate 1.2.2; 22 found; start..end, strand, type, name):
      1..380     +  enhancer       CMV enhancer: human cytomegalovirus immediate early enhancer
    381..584     +  promoter       CMV promoter: human cytomegalovirus (CMV) immediate early promoter
    586..605     +  promoter       PLtetO-1 promoter (fragment): modified phage lambda PL promoter with tet operator sites (Lutz and Bujard, 1997)
    607..626     +  promoter       PLtetO-1 promoter (fragment): modified phage lambda PL promoter with tet operator sites (Lutz and Bujard, 1997)
    634..667     +  promoter       TRE3GV promoter (fragment): 3rd-generation Tet-responsive promoter that can be activated by binding of Tet-On® 3G, optimized for retroviral and lentiviral vectors
    762..782     +  CDS            FLAG (fragment): FLAG® epitope tag, followed by an enterokinase cleavage site
    789..2552    +  CDS            SENP2: SENP2_HUMAN - Also known as KIAA1331. Experimental evidence at protein level: Swiss-Prot protein existence level 1. Protease that catalyzes two essential functions in the SUMO pathway. The first is the hydrolysis of an alpha-linked peptide bond at the C-terminal end of the small ubiquitin-like modifier (SUMO) propeptides, SUMO1, SUMO2 and SUMO3 leading to the mature form of the proteins. The second is the deconjugation of SUMO1, SUMO2 and SUMO3 from targeted proteins, by cleaving an epsilon-linked peptide bond between the C-terminal glycine of the mature SUMO and the lysine epsilon-amino group
   2628..2852    +  polyA_signal   bGH poly(A) signal: bovine growth hormone polyadenylation signal
   2856..2877    +  promoter       SV40 promoter (fragment): SV40 enhancer and early promoter
   2898..3131    +  rep_origin     f1 ori (fragment) (sequence partly withheld): f1 bacteriophage origin of replication; arrow indicates direction of (+) strand synthesis
   3136..3183    +  protein_bind   FRT: FLP-mediated recombination occurs in the 8-bp core sequence TCTAGAAA (Turan and Bode, 2011). FLP recombinase from the Saccharomyces cerevisiae 2μ plasmid
   3191..4213    +  CDS            HygR: aminoglycoside phosphotransferase from E. coli; aph(4)-Ia; confers resistance to hygromycin
   4223..4348    +  CDS            ble (fragment): BLE_KLEPN - Experimental evidence at protein level: Swiss-Prot protein existence level 1. Binding protein with a strong affinity to the bleomycin family of antibiotics. Binds to CL990; an antimitotic-antibiotic compound. From Klebsiella pneumoniae.
   4343..4464    +  polyA_signal   SV40 poly(A) signal: SV40 polyadenylation signal
   4537..4553    -  protein_bind   lac operator: The lac repressor binds to the lac operator to inhibit transcription in E. coli. This inhibition can be relieved by adding lactose or isopropyl-β-D-thiogalactopyranoside (IPTG). lac repressor encoded by lacI
   4561..4591    -  promoter       lac promoter: promoter for the E. coli lac operon
   4606..4627    -  protein_bind   CAP binding site: CAP binding activates transcription in the presence of cAMP. E. coli catabolite activator protein
   4640..4732    -  CDS            lacI (fragment): lac repressor; lacI; The lac repressor binds to the lac operator to inhibit transcription in E. coli. This inhibition can be relieved by adding lactose or isopropyl-β-D-thiogalactopyranoside (IPTG).
   4915..5503    -  rep_origin     ori: high-copy-number ColE1/pMB1/pBR322/pUC origin of replication
   5674..6534    -  CDS            AmpR: β-lactamase; bla; confers resistance to ampicillin, carbenicillin, and related antibiotics
   6535..6639    -  promoter       AmpR promoter: bla
   6698..6750    -  misc_feature   bom (fragment): basis of mobility region from pBR322
