[The description below was written by a language model from this plasmid's Addgene catalogue record and pLannotate feature annotations shown in this document.]
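Description:
FLAG-SENP2 WT is a mammalian expression plasmid built on the Invitrogen pcDNA5/FRT/TO backbone, carrying human SENP2 (also known as AXAM2 or SMT3IP2), a SUMO-specific protease that matures SUMO precursors and removes SUMO1, SUMO2 and SUMO3 from modified substrates. The wild-type coding sequence was inserted by restriction cloning between KpnI and EcoRV sites and is fused at its N terminus to a FLAG epitope for detection or immunoprecipitation. It carries changes that make the transcript resistant to a specific SENP2 siRNA, so the exogenous protein can be expressed while the endogenous one is depleted. In bacteria the plasmid is maintained through a high-copy ColE1/pUC-type origin and selected with ampicillin via the β-lactamase gene.

Transcription is driven by the CMV immediate early enhancer and promoter. It is followed by tet operator sequences, which the automated annotation reports as short PLtetO-1 and TRE3GV fragments, and it terminates at the bovine growth hormone polyadenylation signal. In cells expressing the Tet repressor the operators keep the promoter silent until doxycycline relieves repression. In cells without TetR, expression would be expected to be constitutive.

Downstream lies an FRT site placed directly before a hygromycin resistance gene with an SV40 polyadenylation signal. In this backbone design, FLP-mediated recombination into a genomic FRT site in a suitable host line activates the marker, allowing hygromycin selection of isogenic single-copy integrants. The other short annotated fragments (SV40 promoter, f1 ori, ble, lacI) appear to be backbone remnants.

The construct suits siRNA knockdown and complementation experiments on SENP2 function. The associated study examined its roles in homologous recombination and nonhomologous end joining. The sequenced record is 6,904 nt, slightly shorter than the catalogued total size of 6,928 bp.
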