Addgene plasmid #126591: FLAG-SENP2 WT
Purpose: Expresses siRNA resistant SENP2 (WT) in mammalian cells, Dox inducible in TetR cell lines
Depositing lab: Joanna Morris. Depositing organization: University of Birmingham. Publication: The deSUMOylase SENP2 coordinates homologous recombination and nonhomologous end joining by independent mechanisms. Garvin AJ, Walker AK, Densham RM, Chauhan AS, Stone HR, Mackay HL, Jamshad M, Starowicz K, Daza-Martin M, Ronson GE, Lanz AJ, Beesley JF, Morris JR. Genes Dev. 2019 Mar 1;33(5-6):333-347. doi: 10.1101/gad.321125.118. Epub 2019 Feb 22. PubMed 30796017.
Backbone
  Vector backbone: pcDNA5/FRT/TO
  Backbone manufacturer: Invitrogen
  Backbone size w/o insert (bp): 5137
  Total vector size (bp): 6928
  Vector type: Mammalian Expression
  Selectable markers: Hygromycin
Growth in bacteria
  Bacterial resistance: Ampicillin, 100 μg/mL
  Growth temperature: 37°C
  Growth strain: DH5alpha
  Copy number: High Copy
Gene/Insert
  Gene/Insert name: SENP2 (alt name: AXAM2; SMT3IP2)
  Species: H. sapiens (human)
  Insert size (bp): 1791
  Mutation: siRNA resistant to GAGGAGAUAUUCAGACAUU
  GenBank ID: NM_021627
  Entrez Gene: SENP2 (a.k.a. AXAM2, SMT3IP2)
  Promoter: CMV
  Tag / fusion protein: FLAG (N terminal on insert)
  Cloning method: Restriction Enzyme; 5′ cloning site Kpn I (unknown if destroyed); 3′ cloning site Eco RV (unknown if destroyed)
  Sequencing primers: 5′ CMV_F; 3′ bGH_R
Terms and licenses: Academic/Nonprofit Terms; Industry Terms: Not Available to Industry
How to cite: FLAG-SENP2 WT was a gift from Joanna Morris (Addgene plasmid # 126591 ; http://n2t.net/addgene:126591 ; RRID:Addgene_126591)
