>Addgene plasmid #126591 | FLAG-SENP2 WT | depositor partial sequence | sequence record 244673 | BGHR
NNNNNNNNNNTCTAGACTCGAGCGGCCGCCACTGTGCTGGATATCATCGATTCACAGCAACTGCTGATGA
AGGATTTCCCACACCATCTTCTTCCGGAAGAGAGGCATCTGGTGCTGAGTAAATGTGATAGGTTTGTCCC
TAGAAATATAATCTGCATATTTACAAGTAAACATTCCACAATCACTCCCATTCAGCTGTTGAGGAATCTC
GTGTGGTTTCATGCTGTGATGGGTCCACTCTAAAAGATTCAGATCACTATTTCTTTTGGTCTTACTTTCA
TCCTGTAAATACTGAAGGAGAATCTCACAGATCCTGTGGCCCTTTTGTCCCATAGAATCCAGATATTTAA
GACACTTTTTTCTTAGGTCAATCACCACCAGGCTCCAATGTACCTTCCGATGAATAGGCACCAGAATAAT
TTCTTGTTCAAAGAGATTTACCCCTTTGGTCCATCGTTTCACTGCTTGGTAACCCCCAGACTTTAATTTA
GGATAGAAGAAAGTACTGAATACATGAAGTGCTGGATAGCCTTGCTTTTTATTTCTTTCCACCAGAAGAT
TCATGTAAAAATTAATGACTTCATCATTGAGCCAGTGATAGTTCTTTAATGTTTGTATGTCTCCTCGAGT
AATTCGCAATTTGAAAGCACTACTTAGGATTTCATCCTGTGGGCCATGGCCTAGGGCATTACTGATTTCC
TTTTCCATGTCCTCTGTAAGTTCAAGGAGATCGTCCGTTCTTCTGTCCCTCTCTTTGCCTGAGCAATTCT
TTTCCTTTGTCTCAATTATTGACACTTTCCTCCTGAGTAAGCCATTGCTTCCACTGCCCAGGCGGAGTCG
GGCCGACACTTCTTCTGATAGGTCAGGCTCCAGTTGGTATCCCCTCCTACTTTCATTTTCAAATCTGATT
CCGACCATCGTCTCTGTATCAGTAATTTTCCCCTTTGAACACCTCTTTTCACTTCTCAATGAACATAGAG
GTCCCCTTGTTTCAACAAGTCTATATTGTTTTGGAACAAACTGAGTTGTTTTGACTCCGTGATTTTGCTC
TTCCCCCCAGCCTTTGGTCTTTAATGTGTCCATCTGACTTCTTTGAGAACTGTGATAATTTGAAGTTACA
GGACAGACAGAGTTTCCATGACCACTTTCTTTAAGTCGTTCCAATAACTTTCGGTACTTCTCTCTTTCCT
CTTTTTGAACACCCTCCTCCACAGTACAATGGGGANCGCCTCAGACCCTTGCCACTCTCTTCAGAAATCA
TCTCTGTTACAGCCTGTTCCTGAGGTTTCCCATTAAANAACTCTCTGGATTACCTTTGCTATGGCGACGG
CCACCTGGTCTTNNATTACAGCCTTCTGAATTCAAAGTAAAACCAAAGGAAGGCAGGANNCTGCNNGGCT
GATCTCGGGTAACTGTCNNNNNGATCTTNGGAAANNCCCTTNTTCCNTTNNNAANTTTTTNNNNC
