>Addgene plasmid #126591 | FLAG-SENP2 WT | depositor partial sequence | sequence record 244674 | CMVF
NNNNNNNNNNGCAATGGGCGGTAGGCGTGTACGGTGGGAGGTCTATATAAGCAGAGCTCTCCCTATCAGT
GATAGAGATCTCCCTATCAGTGATAGAGATCGTCGACGAGCTCGTTTAGTGAACCGTCAGATCGCCTGGA
GACGCCATCCACGCTGTTTTGACCTCCATAGAAGACACCGGGACCGATCCAGCCTCCGGACTCTAGCGTT
TAAACTTAAGCTTGGTACCATGGACTACAAGGACGACGATGACAAGATCGATTACAGATGGCTGGTTAGG
ATTCTCGGCACCATTTTCCGTTTCTGCGACCGGTCGGTGCCCCCTGCCCGGGCCCTCCTGAAGAGGCGGC
GCTCAGACAGCACTCTGTTTTCTACAGTGGACACTGATGAAATACCAGCCAAAAGACCAAGATTAGATTG
CTTTATTCACCAAGTGAAAAACAGTCTCTACAATGCTGCCAGCTTATTTGGATTCCCATTCCAGCTGACC
ACAAAGCCCATGGTAACTTCTGCTTGTAATGGAACACGGAATGTGGCCCCTTCAGGAGAGGTATTTTCGA
ACTCTTCATCTTGTGAACTGACAGGTTCTGGATCCTGGAACAACATGCTGAAACTGGGTAATAAATCTCC
TAATGGAATAAGTGACTATCCAAAGATCAGAGTGACAGTTACCCGAGATCAGCCACGCAGAGTCCTGCCT
TCCTTTGGTTTTACTTTGAACTCAGAAGGCTGTAATAGAAGACCAGGTGGCCGTCGCCATAGCAAAGGTA
ATCCAGAGAGTTCTTTAATGTGGAAACCTCAGGAACAGGCTGTAACAGAGATGATTTCTGAAGAGAGTGG
CAAGGGTCTGAGGCGTCCCCATTGTACTGTGGAGGAGGGTGTTCAAAAAGAGGAAAGAGAGAAGTACCGA
AAGTTATTGGAACGACTTAAAGAAAGTGGTCATGGAAACTCTGTCTGTCCTGTAACTTCANATTATCACA
GTTCTCAAAGAAGTCAGATGGANACATTAACGACCAAAGGTTGGTGGGAAGAGCATANTCACCGAGTCAT
ACCANCTCNNTTTGCTCCAAACANTATACACTNTTGAAA
